Addgene plasmid #192229: RPS15A sgRNA-4 lentiCRISPR v2-Blast plasmid
Purpose: lentiviral vector expressing sgRNA-4 targeting eIF3 binding site of RPS15A 5'UTR
Depositing lab: Dieter Wolf. Depositing organization: Xiamen University. Publication: eIF3 mRNA selectivity profiling reveals eIF3k as a cancer-relevant regulator of ribosome content. Duan H, Zhang S, Zarai Y, Ollinger R, Wu Y, Sun L, Hu C, He Y, Tian G, Rad R, Kong X, Cheng Y, Tuller T, Wolf DA. EMBO J. 2023 Jun 15;42(12):e112362. doi: 10.15252/embj.2022112362. Epub 2023 May 8. PubMed 37155573.
Backbone
  Vector backbone: lentiCRISPR v2-Blast(Plasmid #83480)
  Vector type: Lentiviral, CRISPR
  Selectable markers: Blasticidin
Growth in bacteria
  Bacterial resistance: Ampicillin, 100 μg/mL
  Growth temperature: 30°C
  Growth strain: NEB Stable
  Copy number: High Copy
Gene/Insert
  Gene/Insert name: sgRNA-4 targeting eIF3 binding site of RPS15A 5'UTR
  gRNA/shRNA sequence: GATTGCAGGATGGCGCCGA
  Species: H. sapiens (human)
  Insert size (bp): 20
  Entrez Gene: RPS15A (a.k.a. S15a)
  Cloning method: Restriction Enzyme; 5′ cloning site BsmBI (unknown if destroyed); 3′ cloning site BsmBI (unknown if destroyed)
  Sequencing primers: 5′ hU6-F_GAGGGCCTATTTCCCATGATT
Terms and licenses: Academic/Nonprofit Terms; Industry Terms: Not Available to Industry
Depositor comments: Please visit https://www.biorxiv.org/content/10.1101/2022.08.28.505560v2 for bioRxiv preprint.
How to cite: RPS15A sgRNA-4 lentiCRISPR v2-Blast plasmid was a gift from Dieter Wolf (Addgene plasmid # 192229 ; http://n2t.net/addgene:192229 ; RRID:Addgene_192229)
