[The description below was written by a language model from this plasmid's Addgene catalogue record and pLannotate feature annotations shown in this document.]
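Description:
RPS15A sgRNA-4 lentiCRISPR v2-Blast plasmid is an all-in-one lentiviral CRISPR/Cas9 vector of about 12.8 kb built on the lentiCRISPR v2-Blast backbone. It is maintained in E. coli through a high-copy ColE1/pUC-type origin with ampicillin resistance (β-lactamase). An f1 origin is also present in the backbone, along with an SV40/EM7-driven bleomycin/Zeocin resistance cassette that lies outside the viral LTRs and so is not part of the packaged genome.

The transfer cassette has a third-generation, self-inactivating design. A CMV enhancer/promoter fused to a truncated HIV-1 5' LTR drives genomic RNA production in packaging cells, followed by the Ψ packaging signal, a gag fragment, the Rev response element and the cPPT/CTS. The cassette ends in a ΔU3 3' LTR and a bGH polyadenylation signal.

Between the LTRs, a human U6 RNA polymerase III promoter expresses a guide joined to the S. pyogenes gRNA scaffold. The roughly 20-nt spacer was cloned through BsmBI sites and targets the eIF3 binding site in the 5'UTR of human RPS15A. Downstream, an EF-1α core promoter drives S. pyogenes Cas9, followed by the blasticidin S deaminase gene for selection of transduced mammalian cells. The annotation does not identify the element linking Cas9 to BSD. A WPRE enhances transcript expression.

According to the record, the construct delivers Cas9 and this guide by lentiviral transduction to edit the eIF3-binding region of the RPS15A 5'UTR. It was deposited with a study of eIF3 mRNA selectivity and regulation of ribosome content.
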