Features (pLannotate 1.2.2; 34 found; start..end, strand, type, name):
    241..829     -  rep_origin     ori: high-copy-number ColE1/pMB1/pBR322/pUC origin of replication
   1000..1860    -  CDS            AmpR: β-lactamase; bla; confers resistance to ampicillin, carbenicillin, and related antibiotics
   1861..1965    -  promoter       AmpR promoter: bla
   2024..2076    -  misc_feature   bom (fragment): basis of mobility region from pBR322
   2231..2610    +  enhancer       CMV enhancer: human cytomegalovirus immediate early enhancer
   2611..2810    +  promoter       CMV promoter: human cytomegalovirus (CMV) immediate early promoter
   2828..3008    +  LTR            5' LTR (truncated): truncated 5' long terminal repeat (LTR) from HIV-1
   3055..3180    +  misc_feature   HIV-1 Ψ: packaging signal of human immunodeficiency virus type 1
   3164..3527    +  CDS            HIV-1 gag (fragment): gag protein from human immunodeficiency virus 1; gag
   3673..3906    +  misc_feature   RRE: The Rev response element (RRE) of HIV-1 allows for Rev-dependent mRNA export from the nucleus to the cytoplasm.
   4283..4383    +  CDS            Rev (fragment): human immunodeficiency virus 1 (HIV-1) Rev protein; rev; enhances nuclear export of unspliced and incompletely spliced viral mRNAs
   4433..4550    +  misc_feature   cPPT/CTS: central polypurine tract and central termination sequence of HIV-1
   4601..4841    +  promoter       U6 promoter: RNA polymerase III promoter for human U6 snRNA
   4870..4945    +  misc_RNA       gRNA scaffold: guide RNA scaffold for the Streptococcus pyogenes CRISPR/Cas9 system
   4963..4981    +  CDS            small t antigen (fragment): SV40 (simian virus 40) small t antigen
   5007..5218    +  promoter       EF-1α core promoter: core promoter for human elongation factor EF-1α
   5243..9346    +  CDS            Cas9: Cas9 (Csn1) endonuclease from the Streptococcus pyogenes Type II CRISPR/Cas system generates RNA-guided double strand breaks in DNA
   9485..9883    +  CDS            BSD: blasticidin S deaminase; Aspergillus terreus BSD; confers resistance to blasticidin
   9884..9905    +  misc_feature   MCS (fragment): pBluescript multiple cloning site
   9908..10496   +  misc_feature   WPRE: woodchuck hepatitis virus posttranscriptional regulatory element
  10547..10566   +  misc_feature   cPPT/CTS (fragment): central polypurine tract and central termination sequence of HIV-1
  10568..10801   +  LTR            3' LTR (ΔU3): self-inactivating 3' long terminal repeat (LTR) from HIV-1
  10833..11057   +  polyA_signal   bGH poly(A) signal: bovine growth hormone polyadenylation signal
  11061..11082   +  promoter       SV40 promoter (fragment): SV40 enhancer and early promoter
  11103..11531   +  rep_origin     f1 ori (sequence partly withheld): f1 bacteriophage origin of replication; arrow indicates direction of (+) strand synthesis
  11545..11874   +  promoter       SV40 promoter: SV40 enhancer and early promoter
  11922..11969   +  promoter       EM7 promoter: synthetic bacterial promoter&nbsp
  11988..12362   +  CDS            BleoR: antibiotic-binding protein; Sh ble from Streptoalloteichus hindustanus; confers resistance to bleomycin, phleomycin, and Zeocin™
  12372..12497   +  CDS            ble (fragment): BLE_KLEPN - Experimental evidence at protein level: Swiss-Prot protein existence level 1. Binding protein with a strong affinity to the bleomycin family of antibiotics. Binds to CL990; an antimitotic-antibiotic compound. From Klebsiella pneumoniae.
  12492..12613   +  polyA_signal   SV40 poly(A) signal: SV40 polyadenylation signal
  12684..12706   -  protein_bind   lac operator (fragment): The lac repressor binds to the lac operator to inhibit transcription in E. coli. This inhibition can be relieved by adding lactose or isopropyl-β-D-thiogalactopyranoside (IPTG). lac repressor encoded by lacI
  12710..12740   -  promoter       lac promoter: promoter for the E. coli lac operon
  12755..12776   -  protein_bind   CAP binding site: CAP binding activates transcription in the presence of cAMP. E. coli catabolite activator protein
  12789..58      -  CDS            lacI (fragment) (across the origin): lac repressor; lacI; The lac repressor binds to the lac operator to inhibit transcription in E. coli. This inhibition can be relieved by adding lactose or isopropyl-β-D-thiogalactopyranoside (IPTG).
>Addgene plasmid #192229 | RPS15A sgRNA-4 lentiCRISPR v2-Blast plasmid | addgene full sequence | sequence record 380253 | Addgene NGS Result
CCAGCTGCATTAATGAATCGGCCAACGCGCGGGGAGAGGCGGTTTGCGTATTGGGCGCTCTTCCGCTTCC
TCGCTCACTGACTCGCTGCGCTCGGTCGTTCGGCTGCGGCGAGCGGTATCAGCTCACTCAAAGGCGGTAA
TACGGTTATCCACAGAATCAGGGGATAACGCAGGAAAGAACATGTGAGCAAAAGGCCAGCAAAAGGCCAG
GAACCGTAAAAAGGCCGCGTTGCTGGCGTTTTTCCATAGGCTCCGCCCCCCTGACGAGCATCACAAAAAT
CGACGCTCAAGTCAGAGGTGGCGAAACCCGACAGGACTATAAAGATACCAGGCGTTTCCCCCTGGAAGCT
CCCTCGTGCGCTCTCCTGTTCCGACCCTGCCGCTTACCGGATACCTGTCCGCCTTTCTCCCTTCGGGAAG
CGTGGCGCTTTCTCATAGCTCACGCTGTAGGTATCTCAGTTCGGTGTAGGTCGTTCGCTCCAAGCTGGGC
TGTGTGCACGAACCCCCCGTTCAGCCCGACCGCTGCGCCTTATCCGGTAACTATCGTCTTGAGTCCAACC
CGGTAAGACACGACTTATCGCCACTGGCAGCAGCCACTGGTAACAGGATTAGCAGAGCGAGGTATGTAGG
CGGTGCTACAGAGTTCTTGAAGTGGTGGCCTAACTACGGCTACACTAGAAGAACAGTATTTGGTATCTGC
GCTCTGCTGAAGCCAGTTACCTTCGGAAAAAGAGTTGGTAGCTCTTGATCCGGCAAACAAACCACCGCTG
GTAGCGGTGGTTTTTTTGTTTGCAAGCAGCAGATTACGCGCAGAAAAAAAGGATCTCAAGAAGATCCTTT
GATCTTTTCTACGGGGTCTGACGCTCAGTGGAACGAAAACTCACGTTAAGGGATTTTGGTCATGAGATTA
TCAAAAAGGATCTTCACCTAGATCCTTTTAAATTAAAAATGAAGTTTTAAATCAATCTAAAGTATATATG
AGTAAACTTGGTCTGACAGTTACCAATGCTTAATCAGTGAGGCACCTATCTCAGCGATCTGTCTATTTCG
TTCATCCATAGTTGCCTGACTCCCCGTCGTGTAGATAACTACGATACGGGAGGGCTTACCATCTGGCCCC
AGTGCTGCAATGATACCGCGAGACCCACGCTCACCGGCTCCAGATTTATCAGCAATAAACCAGCCAGCCG
GAAGGGCCGAGCGCAGAAGTGGTCCTGCAACTTTATCCGCCTCCATCCAGTCTATTAATTGTTGCCGGGA
AGCTAGAGTAAGTAGTTCGCCAGTTAATAGTTTGCGCAACGTTGTTGCCATTGCTACAGGCATCGTGGTG
TCACGCTCGTCGTTTGGTATGGCTTCATTCAGCTCCGGTTCCCAACGATCAAGGCGAGTTACATGATCCC
CCATGTTGTGCAAAAAAGCGGTTAGCTCCTTCGGTCCTCCGATCGTTGTCAGAAGTAAGTTGGCCGCAGT
GTTATCACTCATGGTTATGGCAGCACTGCATAATTCTCTTACTGTCATGCCATCCGTAAGATGCTTTTCT
GTGACTGGTGAGTACTCAACCAAGTCATTCTGAGAATAGTGTATGCGGCGACCGAGTTGCTCTTGCCCGG
CGTCAATACGGGATAATACCGCGCCACATAGCAGAACTTTAAAAGTGCTCATCATTGGAAAACGTTCTTC
GGGGCGAAAACTCTCAAGGATCTTACCGCTGTTGAGATCCAGTTCGATGTAACCCACTCGTGCACCCAAC
TGATCTTCAGCATCTTTTACTTTCACCAGCGTTTCTGGGTGAGCAAAAACAGGAAGGCAAAATGCCGCAA
AAAAGGGAATAAGGGCGACACGGAAATGTTGAATACTCATACTCTTCCTTTTTCAATATTATTGAAGCAT
TTATCAGGGTTATTGTCTCATGAGCGGATACATATTTGAATGTATTTAGAAAAATAAACAAATAGGGGTT
CCGCGCACATTTCCCCGAAAAGTGCCACCTGACGTCGACGGATCGGGAGATCTCCCGATCCCCTATGGTG
CACTCTCAGTACAATCTGCTCTGATGCCGCATAGTTAAGCCAGTATCTGCTCCCTGCTTGTGTGTTGGAG
GTCGCTGAGTAGTGCGCGAGCAAAATTTAAGCTACAACAAGGCAAGGCTTGACCGACAATTGCATGAAGA
ATCTGCTTAGGGTTAGGCGTTTTGCGCTGCTTCGCGATGTACGGGCCAGATATACGCGTTGACATTGATT
ATTGACTAGTTATTAATAGTAATCAATTACGGGGTCATTAGTTCATAGCCCATATATGGAGTTCCGCGTT
ACATAACTTACGGTAAATGGCCCGCCTGGCTGACCGCCCAACGACCCCCGCCCATTGACGTCAATAATGA
CGTATGTTCCCATAGTAACGCCAATAGGGACTTTCCATTGACGTCAATGGGTGGAGTATTTACGGTAAAC
TGCCCACTTGGCAGTACATCAAGTGTATCATATGCCAAGTACGCCCCCTATTGACGTCAATGACGGTAAA
TGGCCCGCCTGGCATTATGCCCAGTACATGACCTTATGGGACTTTCCTACTTGGCAGTACATCTACGTAT
TAGTCATCGCTATTACCATGGTGATGCGGTTTTGGCAGTACATCAATGGGCGTGGATAGCGGTTTGACTC
ACGGGGATTTCCAAGTCTCCACCCCATTGACGTCAATGGGAGTTTGTTTTGGCACCAAAATCAACGGGAC
TTTCCAAAATGTCGTAACAACTCCGCCCCATTGACGCAAATGGGCGGTAGGCGTGTACGGTGGGAGGTCT
ATATAAGCAGCGCGTTTTGCCTGTACTGGGTCTCTCTGGTTAGACCAGATCTGAGCCTGGGAGCTCTCTG
GCTAACTAGGGAACCCACTGCTTAAGCCTCAATAAAGCTTGCCTTGAGTGCTTCAAGTAGTGTGTGCCCG
TCTGTTGTGTGACTCTGGTAACTAGAGATCCCTCAGACCCTTTTAGTCAGTGTGGAAAATCTCTAGCAGT
GGCGCCCGAACAGGGACTTGAAAGCGAAAGGGAAACCAGAGGAGCTCTCTCGACGCAGGACTCGGCTTGC
TGAAGCGCGCACGGCAAGAGGCGAGGGGCGGCGACTGGTGAGTACGCCAAAAATTTTGACTAGCGGAGGC
TAGAAGGAGAGAGATGGGTGCGAGAGCGTCAGTATTAAGCGGGGGAGAATTAGATCGCGATGGGAAAAAA
TTCGGTTAAGGCCAGGGGGAAAGAAAAAATATAAATTAAAACATATAGTATGGGCAAGCAGGGAGCTAGA
ACGATTCGCAGTTAATCCTGGCCTGTTAGAAACATCAGAAGGCTGTAGACAAATACTGGGACAGCTACAA
CCATCCCTTCAGACAGGATCAGAAGAACTTAGATCATTATATAATACAGTAGCAACCCTCTATTGTGTGC
ATCAAAGGATAGAGATAAAAGACACCAAGGAAGCTTTAGACAAGATAGAGGAAGAGCAAAACAAAAGTAA
GACCACCGCACAGCAAGCGGCCGCTGATCTTCAGACCTGGAGGAGGAGATATGAGGGACAATTGGAGAAG
TGAATTATATAAATATAAAGTAGTAAAAATTGAACCATTAGGAGTAGCACCCACCAAGGCAAAGAGAAGA
GTGGTGCAGAGAGAAAAAAGAGCAGTGGGAATAGGAGCTTTGTTCCTTGGGTTCTTGGGAGCAGCAGGAA
GCACTATGGGCGCAGCGTCAATGACGCTGACGGTACAGGCCAGACAATTATTGTCTGGTATAGTGCAGCA
GCAGAACAATTTGCTGAGGGCTATTGAGGCGCAACAGCATCTGTTGCAACTCACAGTCTGGGGCATCAAG
CAGCTCCAGGCAAGAATCCTGGCTGTGGAAAGATACCTAAAGGATCAACAGCTCCTGGGGATTTGGGGTT
GCTCTGGAAAACTCATTTGCACCACTGCTGTGCCTTGGAATGCTAGTTGGAGTAATAAATCTCTGGAACA
GATTTGGAATCACACGACCTGGATGGAGTGGGACAGAGAAATTAACAATTACACAAGCTTAATACACTCC
TTAATTGAAGAATCGCAAAACCAGCAAGAAAAGAATGAACAAGAATTATTGGAATTAGATAAATGGGCAA
GTTTGTGGAATTGGTTTAACATAACAAATTGGCTGTGGTATATAAAATTATTCATAATGATAGTAGGAGG
CTTGGTAGGTTTAAGAATAGTTTTTGCTGTACTTTCTATAGTGAATAGAGTTAGGCAGGGATATTCACCA
TTATCGTTTCAGACCCACCTCCCAACCCCGAGGGGACCCGACAGGCCCGAAGGAATAGAAGAAGAAGGTG
GAGAGAGAGACAGAGACAGATCCATTCGATTAGTGAACGGATCGGCACTGCGTGCGCCAATTCTGCAGAC
AAATGGCAGTATTCATCCACAATTTTAAAAGAAAAGGGGGGATTGGGGGGTACAGTGCAGGGGAAAGAAT
AGTAGACATAATAGCAACAGACATACAAACTAAAGAATTACAAAAACAAATTACAAAAATTCAAAATTTT
CGGGTTTATTACAGGGACAGCAGAGATCCAGTTTGGTTAATTAAGGTACCGAGGGCCTATTTCCCATGAT
TCCTTCATATTTGCATATACGATACAAGGCTGTTAGAGAGATAATTAGAATTAATTTGACTGTAAACACA
AAGATATTAGTACAAAATACGTGACGTAGAAAGTAATAATTTCTTGGGTAGTTTGCAGTTTTAAAATTAT
GTTTTAAAATGGACTATCATATGCTTACCGTAACTTGAAAGTATTTCGATTTCTTGGCTTTATATATCTT
GTGGAAAGGACGAAACACCGGATTGCAGGATGGCGCCGAGTTTTAGAGCTAGAAATAGCAAGTTAAAATA
AGGCTAGTCCGTTATCAACTTGAAAAAGTGGCACCGAGTCGGTGCTTTTTTGAATTCGCTAGCTAGGTCT
TGAAAGGAGTGGGAATTGGCTCCGGTGCCCGTCAGTGGGCAGAGCGCACATCGCCCACAGTCCCCGAGAA
GTTGGGGGGAGGGGTCGGCAATTGATCCGGTGCCTAGAGAAGGTGGCGCGGGGTAAACTGGGAAAGTGAT
GTCGTGTACTGGCTCCGCCTTTTTCCCGAGGGTGGGGGAGAACCGTATATAAGTGCAGTAGTCGCCGTGA
ACGTTCTTTTTCGCAACGGGTTTGCCGCCAGAACACAGGACCGGTTCTAGAGCGCTGCCACCATGGACAA
GAAGTACAGCATCGGCCTGGACATCGGCACCAACTCTGTGGGCTGGGCCGTGATCACCGACGAGTACAAG
GTGCCCAGCAAGAAATTCAAGGTGCTGGGCAACACCGACCGGCACAGCATCAAGAAGAACCTGATCGGAG
CCCTGCTGTTCGACAGCGGCGAAACAGCCGAGGCCACCCGGCTGAAGAGAACCGCCAGAAGAAGATACAC
CAGACGGAAGAACCGGATCTGCTATCTGCAAGAGATCTTCAGCAACGAGATGGCCAAGGTGGACGACAGC
TTCTTCCACAGACTGGAAGAGTCCTTCCTGGTGGAAGAGGATAAGAAGCACGAGCGGCACCCCATCTTCG
GCAACATCGTGGACGAGGTGGCCTACCACGAGAAGTACCCCACCATCTACCACCTGAGAAAGAAACTGGT
GGACAGCACCGACAAGGCCGACCTGCGGCTGATCTATCTGGCCCTGGCCCACATGATCAAGTTCCGGGGC
CACTTCCTGATCGAGGGCGACCTGAACCCCGACAACAGCGACGTGGACAAGCTGTTCATCCAGCTGGTGC
AGACCTACAACCAGCTGTTCGAGGAAAACCCCATCAACGCCAGCGGCGTGGACGCCAAGGCCATCCTGTC
TGCCAGACTGAGCAAGAGCAGACGGCTGGAAAATCTGATCGCCCAGCTGCCCGGCGAGAAGAAGAATGGC
CTGTTCGGAAACCTGATTGCCCTGAGCCTGGGCCTGACCCCCAACTTCAAGAGCAACTTCGACCTGGCCG
AGGATGCCAAACTGCAGCTGAGCAAGGACACCTACGACGACGACCTGGACAACCTGCTGGCCCAGATCGG
CGACCAGTACGCCGACCTGTTTCTGGCCGCCAAGAACCTGTCCGACGCCATCCTGCTGAGCGACATCCTG
AGAGTGAACACCGAGATCACCAAGGCCCCCCTGAGCGCCTCTATGATCAAGAGATACGACGAGCACCACC
AGGACCTGACCCTGCTGAAAGCTCTCGTGCGGCAGCAGCTGCCTGAGAAGTACAAAGAGATTTTCTTCGA
CCAGAGCAAGAACGGCTACGCCGGCTACATTGACGGCGGAGCCAGCCAGGAAGAGTTCTACAAGTTCATC
AAGCCCATCCTGGAAAAGATGGACGGCACCGAGGAACTGCTCGTGAAGCTGAACAGAGAGGACCTGCTGC
GGAAGCAGCGGACCTTCGACAACGGCAGCATCCCCCACCAGATCCACCTGGGAGAGCTGCACGCCATTCT
GCGGCGGCAGGAAGATTTTTACCCATTCCTGAAGGACAACCGGGAAAAGATCGAGAAGATCCTGACCTTC
CGCATCCCCTACTACGTGGGCCCTCTGGCCAGGGGAAACAGCAGATTCGCCTGGATGACCAGAAAGAGCG
AGGAAACCATCACCCCCTGGAACTTCGAGGAAGTGGTGGACAAGGGCGCTTCCGCCCAGAGCTTCATCGA
GCGGATGACCAACTTCGATAAGAACCTGCCCAACGAGAAGGTGCTGCCCAAGCACAGCCTGCTGTACGAG
TACTTCACCGTGTATAACGAGCTGACCAAAGTGAAATACGTGACCGAGGGAATGAGAAAGCCCGCCTTCC
TGAGCGGCGAGCAGAAAAAGGCCATCGTGGACCTGCTGTTCAAGACCAACCGGAAAGTGACCGTGAAGCA
GCTGAAAGAGGACTACTTCAAGAAAATCGAGTGCTTCGACTCCGTGGAAATCTCCGGCGTGGAAGATCGG
TTCAACGCCTCCCTGGGCACATACCACGATCTGCTGAAAATTATCAAGGACAAGGACTTCCTGGACAATG
AGGAAAACGAGGACATTCTGGAAGATATCGTGCTGACCCTGACACTGTTTGAGGACAGAGAGATGATCGA
GGAACGGCTGAAAACCTATGCCCACCTGTTCGACGACAAAGTGATGAAGCAGCTGAAGCGGCGGAGATAC
ACCGGCTGGGGCAGGCTGAGCCGGAAGCTGATCAACGGCATCCGGGACAAGCAGTCCGGCAAGACAATCC
TGGATTTCCTGAAGTCCGACGGCTTCGCCAACAGAAACTTCATGCAGCTGATCCACGACGACAGCCTGAC
CTTTAAAGAGGACATCCAGAAAGCCCAGGTGTCCGGCCAGGGCGATAGCCTGCACGAGCACATTGCCAAT
CTGGCCGGCAGCCCCGCCATTAAGAAGGGCATCCTGCAGACAGTGAAGGTGGTGGACGAGCTCGTGAAAG
TGATGGGCCGGCACAAGCCCGAGAACATCGTGATCGAAATGGCCAGAGAGAACCAGACCACCCAGAAGGG
ACAGAAGAACAGCCGCGAGAGAATGAAGCGGATCGAAGAGGGCATCAAAGAGCTGGGCAGCCAGATCCTG
AAAGAACACCCCGTGGAAAACACCCAGCTGCAGAACGAGAAGCTGTACCTGTACTACCTGCAGAATGGGC
GGGATATGTACGTGGACCAGGAACTGGACATCAACCGGCTGTCCGACTACGATGTGGACCATATCGTGCC
TCAGAGCTTTCTGAAGGACGACTCCATCGACAACAAGGTGCTGACCAGAAGCGACAAGAACCGGGGCAAG
AGCGACAACGTGCCCTCCGAAGAGGTCGTGAAGAAGATGAAGAACTACTGGCGGCAGCTGCTGAACGCCA
AGCTGATTACCCAGAGAAAGTTCGACAATCTGACCAAGGCCGAGAGAGGCGGCCTGAGCGAACTGGATAA
GGCCGGCTTCATCAAGAGACAGCTGGTGGAAACCCGGCAGATCACAAAGCACGTGGCACAGATCCTGGAC
TCCCGGATGAACACTAAGTACGACGAGAATGACAAGCTGATCCGGGAAGTGAAAGTGATCACCCTGAAGT
CCAAGCTGGTGTCCGATTTCCGGAAGGATTTCCAGTTTTACAAAGTGCGCGAGATCAACAACTACCACCA
CGCCCACGACGCCTACCTGAACGCCGTCGTGGGAACCGCCCTGATCAAAAAGTACCCTAAGCTGGAAAGC
GAGTTCGTGTACGGCGACTACAAGGTGTACGACGTGCGGAAGATGATCGCCAAGAGCGAGCAGGAAATCG
GCAAGGCTACCGCCAAGTACTTCTTCTACAGCAACATCATGAACTTTTTCAAGACCGAGATTACCCTGGC
CAACGGCGAGATCCGGAAGCGGCCTCTGATCGAGACAAACGGCGAAACCGGGGAGATCGTGTGGGATAAG
GGCCGGGATTTTGCCACCGTGCGGAAAGTGCTGAGCATGCCCCAAGTGAATATCGTGAAAAAGACCGAGG
TGCAGACAGGCGGCTTCAGCAAAGAGTCTATCCTGCCCAAGAGGAACAGCGATAAGCTGATCGCCAGAAA
GAAGGACTGGGACCCTAAGAAGTACGGCGGCTTCGACAGCCCCACCGTGGCCTATTCTGTGCTGGTGGTG
GCCAAAGTGGAAAAGGGCAAGTCCAAGAAACTGAAGAGTGTGAAAGAGCTGCTGGGGATCACCATCATGG
AAAGAAGCAGCTTCGAGAAGAATCCCATCGACTTTCTGGAAGCCAAGGGCTACAAAGAAGTGAAAAAGGA
CCTGATCATCAAGCTGCCTAAGTACTCCCTGTTCGAGCTGGAAAACGGCCGGAAGAGAATGCTGGCCTCT
GCCGGCGAACTGCAGAAGGGAAACGAACTGGCCCTGCCCTCCAAATATGTGAACTTCCTGTACCTGGCCA
GCCACTATGAGAAGCTGAAGGGCTCCCCCGAGGATAATGAGCAGAAACAGCTGTTTGTGGAACAGCACAA
GCACTACCTGGACGAGATCATCGAGCAGATCAGCGAGTTCTCCAAGAGAGTGATCCTGGCCGACGCTAAT
CTGGACAAAGTGCTGTCCGCCTACAACAAGCACCGGGATAAGCCCATCAGAGAGCAGGCCGAGAATATCA
TCCACCTGTTTACCCTGACCAATCTGGGAGCCCCTGCCGCCTTCAAGTACTTTGACACCACCATCGACCG
GAAGAGGTACACCAGCACCAAAGAGGTGCTGGACGCCACCCTGATCCACCAGAGCATCACCGGCCTGTAC
GAGACACGGATCGACCTGTCTCAGCTGGGAGGCGACAAGCGACCTGCCGCCACAAAGAAGGCTGGACAGG
CTAAGAAGAAGAAAGATTACAAAGACGATGACGATAAGGGATCCGGCGCAACAAACTTCTCTCTGCTGAA
ACAAGCCGGAGATGTCGAAGAGAATCCTGGACCGATGGCCAAGCCTTTGTCTCAAGAAGAATCCACCCTC
ATTGAAAGAGCAACGGCTACAATCAACAGCATCCCCATCTCTGAAGACTACAGCGTCGCCAGCGCAGCTC
TCTCTAGCGACGGCCGCATCTTCACTGGTGTCAATGTATATCATTTTACTGGGGGACCTTGTGCAGAACT
CGTGGTGCTGGGCACTGCTGCTGCTGCGGCAGCTGGCAACCTGACTTGTATCGTCGCGATCGGAAATGAG
AACAGGGGCATCTTGAGCCCCTGCGGACGGTGCCGACAGGTGCTTCTCGATCTGCATCCTGGGATCAAAG
CCATAGTGAAGGACAGTGATGGACAGCCGACGGCAGTTGGGATTCGTGAATTGCTGCCCTCTGGTTATGT
GTGGGAGGGCTAAGAATTCGATATCAAGCTTATCGGTAATCAACCTCTGGATTACAAAATTTGTGAAAGA
TTGACTGGTATTCTTAACTATGTTGCTCCTTTTACGCTATGTGGATACGCTGCTTTAATGCCTTTGTATC
ATGCTATTGCTTCCCGTATGGCTTTCATTTTCTCCTCCTTGTATAAATCCTGGTTGCTGTCTCTTTATGA
GGAGTTGTGGCCCGTTGTCAGGCAACGTGGCGTGGTGTGCACTGTGTTTGCTGACGCAACCCCCACTGGT
TGGGGCATTGCCACCACCTGTCAGCTCCTTTCCGGGACTTTCGCTTTCCCCCTCCCTATTGCCACGGCGG
AACTCATCGCCGCCTGCCTTGCCCGCTGCTGGACAGGGGCTCGGCTGTTGGGCACTGACAATTCCGTGGT
GTTGTCGGGGAAATCATCGTCCTTTCCTTGGCTGCTCGCCTGTGTTGCCACCTGGATTCTGCGCGGGACG
TCCTTCTGCTACGTCCCTTCGGCCCTCAATCCAGCGGACCTTCCTTCCCGCGGCCTGCTGCCGGCTCTGC
GGCCTCTTCCGCGTCTTCGCCTTCGCCCTCAGACGAGTCGGATCTCCCTTTGGGCCGCCTCCCCGCGTCG
ACTTTAAGACCAATGACTTACAAGGCAGCTGTAGATCTTAGCCACTTTTTAAAAGAAAAGGGGGGACTGG
AAGGGCTAATTCACTCCCAACGAAGACAAGATCTGCTTTTTGCTTGTACTGGGTCTCTCTGGTTAGACCA
GATCTGAGCCTGGGAGCTCTCTGGCTAACTAGGGAACCCACTGCTTAAGCCTCAATAAAGCTTGCCTTGA
GTGCTTCAAGTAGTGTGTGCCCGTCTGTTGTGTGACTCTGGTAACTAGAGATCCCTCAGACCCTTTTAGT
CAGTGTGGAAAATCTCTAGCAGGGCCCGTTTAAACCCGCTGATCAGCCTCGACTGTGCCTTCTAGTTGCC
AGCCATCTGTTGTTTGCCCCTCCCCCGTGCCTTCCTTGACCCTGGAAGGTGCCACTCCCACTGTCCTTTC
CTAATAAAATGAGGAAATTGCATCGCATTGTCTGAGTAGGTGTCATTCTATTCTGGGGGGTGGGGTGGGG
CAGGACAGCAAGGGGGAGGATTGGGAAGACAATAGCAGGCATGCTGGGGATGCGGTGGGCTCTATGGCTT
CTGAGGCGGAAAGAACCAGCTGGGGCTCTAGGGGGTATCCCC
[124 nt withheld, positions 11103-11226]
C
[91 nt withheld, positions 11228-11318]
A
[49 nt withheld, positions 11320-11368]
CCTTTGACGTTGGAGTCCACGTTCTTT
[37 nt withheld, positions 11396-11432]
ACCCTATCTCGGTCTATTCTTTTGATTTATAAGGGATTTTGCCGATTTCGGCCTATTGGTTAAAAAATGA
GCTGATTTAACAAAAATTTAACGCGAATTAATTCTGTGGAATGTGTGTCAGTTAGGGTGTGGAAAGTCCC
CAGGCTCCCCAGCAGGCAGAAGTATGCAAAGCATGCATCTCAATTAGTCAGCAACCAGGTGTGGAAAGTC
CCCAGGCTCCCCAGCAGGCAGAAGTATGCAAAGCATGCATCTCAATTAGTCAGCAACCATAGTCCCGCCC
CTAACTCCGCCCATCCCGCCCCTAACTCCGCCCAGTTCCGCCCATTCTCCGCCCCATGGCTGACTAATTT
TTTTTATTTATGCAGAGGCCGAGGCCGCCTCTGCCTCTGAGCTATTCCAGAAGTAGTGAGGAGGCTTTTT
TGGAGGCCTAGGCTTTTGCAAAAAGCTCCCGGGAGCTTGTATATCCATTTTCGGATCTGATCAGCACGTG
TTGACAATTAATCATCGGCATAGTATATCGGCATAGTATAATACGACAAGGTGAGGAACTAAACCATGGC
CAAGTTGACCAGTGCCGTTCCGGTGCTCACCGCGCGCGACGTCGCCGGAGCGGTCGAGTTCTGGACCGAC
CGGCTCGGGTTCTCCCGGGACTTCGTGGAGGACGACTTCGCCGGTGTGGTCCGGGACGACGTGACCCTGT
TCATCAGCGCGGTCCAGGACCAGGTGGTGCCGGACAACACCCTGGCCTGGGTGTGGGTGCGCGGCCTGGA
CGAGCTGTACGCCGAGTGGTCGGAGGTCGTGTCCACGAACTTCCGGGACGCCTCCGGGCCGGCCATGACC
GAGATCGGCGAGCAGCCGTGGGGGCGGGAGTTCGCCCTGCGCGACCCGGCCGGCAACTGCGTGCACTTCG
TGGCCGAGGAGCAGGACTGACACGTGCTACGAGATTTCGATTCCACCGCCGCCTTCTATGAAAGGTTGGG
CTTCGGAATCGTTTTCCGGGACGCCGGCTGGATGATCCTCCAGCGCGGGGATCTCATGCTGGAGTTCTTC
GCCCACCCCAACTTGTTTATTGCAGCTTATAATGGTTACAAATAAAGCAATAGCATCACAAATTTCACAA
ATAAAGCATTTTTTTCACTGCATTCTAGTTGTGGTTTGTCCAAACTCATCAATGTATCTTATCATGTCTG
TATACCGTCGACCTCTAGCTAGAGCTTGGCGTAATCATGGTCATAGCTGTTTCCTGTGTGAAATTGTTAT
CCGCTCACAATTCCACACAACATACGAGCCGGAAGCATAAAGTGTAAAGCCTGGGGTGCCTAATGAGTGA
GCTAACTCACATTAATTGCGTTGCGCTCACTGCCCGCTTTCCAGTCGGGAAACCTGTCGTG
